>Addgene plasmid #111878 | pONSY-CoNMM:mCherry | addgene full sequence | sequence record 213490 | Addgene NGS Result
AAAAGATCAAAGGATCTTCTTGAGATCCTTTTTTTCTGCGCGTAATCTGCTGCTTGCAAACAAAAAAACC
ACCGCTACCAGCGGTGGTTTGTTTGCCGGATCAAGAGCTACCAACTCTTTTTCCGAAGGTAACTGGCTTC
AGCAGAGCGCAGATACCAAATACTGTTCTTCTAGTGTAGCCGTAGTTAGGCCACCACTTCAAGAACTCTG
TAGCACCGCCTACATACCTCGCTCTGCTAATCCTGTTACCAGTGGCTGCTGCCAGTGGCGATAAGTCGTG
TCTTACCGGGTTGGACTCAAGACGATAGTTACCGGATAAGGCGCAGCGGTCGGGCTGAACGGGGGGTTCG
TGCACACAGCCCAGCTTGGAGCGAACGACCTACACCGAACTGAGATACCTACAGCGTGAGCTATGAGAAA
GCGCCACGCTTCCCGAAGGGAGAAAGGCGGACAGGTATCCGGTAAGCGGCAGGGTCGGAACAGGAGAGCG
CACGAGGGAGCTTCCAGGGGGAAACGCCTGGTATCTTTATAGTCCTGTCGGGTTTCGCCACCTCTGACTT
GAGCGTCGATTTTTGTGATGCTCGTCAGGGGGGCGGAGCCTATGGAAAAACGCCAGCAACGCGGCCTTTT
TACGGTTCCTGGCCTTTTGCTGGCCTTTTGCTCACATGTTCTTTCCTGCGTTATCCCCTGATTCTGTGGA
TAACCGTATTACCGCCTTTGAGTGAGCTGATACCGCTCGCCGCAGCCGAACGACCGAGCGCAGCGAGTCA
GTGAGCGAGGAAGCGGAAGAGCGCCCAATACGCAAACCGCCTCTCCCCGCGCGTTGGCCGATTCATTAAT
GCAGCTGGCACGACAGGTTTCCCGACTGGAAAGCGGGCAGTGAGCGCAACGCAATTAATGTGAGTTAGCT
CACTCATTAGGCACCCCAGGCTTTACACTTTATGCTTCCGGCTCGTATGTTGTGTGGAATTGTGAGCGGA
TAACAATTTCACACAGGAAACAGCTATGACCATGATTACGCCAAGCTTGGTACCAAATGCACAGTTAGCA
ACGACCGACAATCAGCAACCTCCAAACTCTCAGTTTTTTTCCCCCAATCGTTGTCGATTTAGCTTTTGAT
GCTGCATTTTGAAATAGAACGACAACCGAATTTGGGAGAGAGCACTCTTTTACAGGTTTGTGAAAAGAAA
AAAAATCGAACGTGACTTGCTTCCATCTTCCTTCTCGAAGCCGATCTCGGCCCATCCCCGCTTGTCCCCT
CCTCCCCTCCTCGCAATCCGCTAGACAGTGTCTCTGCACACTGGATTGCGGTGCGCGGGCCATCCGATGC
CCCTTTCCTCGGCCTGGAGATGGACGTGAAAGTGGAAAACGAAAAACGCGAAACAGAAACATGTGGTTCT
TTTTTTTTTCTTTTTCTTTTTCGCCTTCGGGCTTTTCTCTCTCGCTTCCTCTTCTCCGCTCTCTTCTTCG
CGCTCTTTTGCCTCTTGCGTGAGATGCTCGTCTTGCAATCGTCTGCCACTGCTGCGCTGTCACGATCGAT
CGCATCGGACAAGCCGTTTCTGTTTTGAAATTTAGAACGTTCTGGAAAACAACAAAAAATTGCCTTTTTT
TCACTTTTTTCTTTTTTCGTTTTTTTCCCTCTTCAACACTTCCTCCAACTGTCGTTCTGCGTTTGTTCTT
CGCTCTCGTCGTGCACACTCGGATTAGGATCCATTCATCCCCATCCCCTTGCGCATTGCCAAAAACGAGC
GTCGAAACGCGAACGTCAGCGTGGGGTGTTGACGCCGAACCCCACGAGTGTTTTTTTTTAAAATGCTGTT
TCATCGTTTTCTTCCTTCTCCCCACGTGCAATCCTGATTTAAATAATTGTCGCTTTTTGATTTGGAAATG
CTCACTCTTCCATTTTTTTATTATTTAACACACACAGAACAACCTTCACAGGATCCCGGGATGGGCTGCT
CCAACTCTAAACCGCACGACCCGTCCGATTTCAAGGTTTCCCCTTCTGGCGTTGCGTCCAACAGCATGGT
GAGCAAGGGCGAGGAGGACAACATGGCCATCATCAAGGAGTTCATGCGCTTCAAGGTGCACATGGAGGGC
TCCGTGAACGGCCACGAGTTCGAGATCGAGGGCGAGGGCGAGGGCCGCCCCTACGAGGGCACCCAGACCG
CCAAGCTGAAGGTGACCAAGGGCGGCCCCCTGCCCTTCGCCTGGGACATCCTGTCCCCTCAGTTCATGTA
CGGCTCCAAGGCCTACGTGAAGCACCCCGCCGACATCCCCGACTACTTGAAGCTGTCCTTCCCCGAGGGC
TTCAAGTGGGAGCGCGTGATGAACTTCGAGGACGGCGGCGTGGTGACCGTGACCCAGGACTCCTCCCTGC
AGGACGGCGAGTTCATCTACAAGGTGAAGCTGCGCGGCACCAACTTCCCCTCCGACGGCCCCGTAATGCA
GAAGAAGACCATGGGCTGGGAGGCCTCCTCCGAGCGGATGTACCCCGAGGACGGCGCCCTGAAGGGCGAG
ATCAAGCAGAGGCTGAAGCTGAAGGACGGCGGCCACTACGACGCCGAGGTCAAGACCACCTACAAGGCCA
AGAAGCCCGTGCAGCTGCCCGGCGCCTACAACGTCAACATCAAGCTGGACATCACCTCCCACAACGAGGA
CTACACCATCGTGGAACAGTACGAGCGCGCCGAGGGCCGCCACTCCACCGGCGGCATGGACGAGCTGTAC
AAGTAAATCTGAATTTTGTGTTTGCCAAGACACATTTGTTTATTTCAATCATTTCTAAGACCAAAAAGGG
ATTTCATGATTTTTGTTGCTTGCATTGAAGTTTTTTTTGGTTGTCATTTTTTTTGCGTTGGTTATGAGCG
CAATATATTCCATTATGGCAAGAAACACGACGAGTTGTTTTTACAGTGGAGGGATGAGCAAGGAATGGGG
AAATGGAGAACAAGTGGAATGAAATGGTTTGACTTTGTGCGGCGAAAGTGTTGCCATTTTCAATCATGCT
GCGCCTGGCACCTAGATGCGTGTGATTGCTCATTGCTAGTGCTGTTCTCACCGCGGAAGCTTTCAATCCA
TCACACTGGCGGCCGCTCGAGCATGCATCTAGAGGGCCCAATTCGCCCTATAGTGAGTCGTATTACAATT
CACTGGCCGTCGTTTTACAACGTCGTGACTGGGAAAACCCTGGCGTTACCCAACTTAATCGCCTTGCAGC
ACATCCCCCTTTCGCCAGCTGGCGTAATAGCGAAGAGGCCCGCACCGATCGCCCTTCCCAACAGTTGCGC
AGCCTGAATGGCGAATGG
[124 nt withheld, positions 3309-3432]
C
[91 nt withheld, positions 3434-3524]
A
[49 nt withheld, positions 3526-3574]
CCTTTGACGTTGGAGTCCACGTTCTTT
[37 nt withheld, positions 3602-3638]
ACCCTATCTCGGTCTATTCTTTTGATTTATAAGGGATTTTGCCGATTTCGGCCTATTGGTTAAAAAATGA
GCTGATTTAACAAAAATTTAACGCGAATTTTAACAAAATTCAGGGCGCAAGGGCTGCTAAAGGAAGCGGA
ACACGTAGAAAGCCAGTCCGCAGAAACGGTGCTGACCCCGGATGAATGTCAGCTACTGGGCTATCTGGAC
AAGGGAAAACGCAAGCGCAAAGAGAAAGCAGGTAGCTTGCAGTGGGCTTACATGGCGATAGCTAGACTGG
GCGGTTTTATGGACAGCAAGCGAACCGGAATTGCCAGCTGGGGCGCCCTCTGGTAAGGTTGGGAAGCCCT
GCAAAGTAAACTGGATGGCTTTCTTGCCGCCAAGGATCTGATGGCGCAGGGGATCAAGATCTGATCAAGA
GACAGGATGAGGATCGTTTCGCATGATTGAACAAGATGGATTGCACGCAGGTTCTCCGGCCGCTTGGGTG
GAGAGGCTATTCGGCTATGACTGGGCACAACAGACAATCGGCTGCTCTGATGCCGCCGTGTTCCGGCTGT
CAGCGCAGGGGCGCCCGGTTCTTTTTGTCAAGACCGACCTGTCCGGTGCCCTGAATGAACTGCAGGACGA
GGCAGCGCGGCTATCGTGGCTGGCCACGACGGGCGTTCCTTGCGCAGCTGTGCTCGACGTTGTCACTGAA
GCGGGAAGGGACTGGCTGCTATTGGGCGAAGTGCCGGGGCAGGATCTCCTGTCATCCCACCTTGCTCCTG
CCGAGAAAGTATCCATCATGGCTGATGCAATGCGGCGGCTGCATACGCTTGATCCGGCTACCTGCCCATT
CGACCACCAAGCGAAACATCGCATCGAGCGAGCACGTACTCGGATGGAAGCCGGTCTTGTCGATCAGGAT
GATCTGGACGAAGAGCATCAGGGGCTCGCGCCAGCCGAACTGTTCGCCAGGCTCAAGGCGCGCATGCCCG
ACGGCGAGGATCTCGTCGTGACCCATGGCGATGCCTGCTTGCCGAATATCATGGTGGAAAATGGCCGCTT
TTCTGGATTCATCGACTGTGGCCGGCTGGGTGTGGCGGACCGCTATCAGGACATAGCGTTGGCTACCCGT
GATATTGCTGAAGAGCTTGGCGGCGAATGGGCTGACCGCTTCCTCGTGCTTTACGGTATCGCCGCTCCCG
ATTCGCAGCGCATCGCCTTCTATCGCCTTCTTGACGAGTTCTTCTGAATTGAAAAAGGAAGAGTATGAGT
ATTCAACATTTCCGTGTCGCCCTTATTCCCTTTTTTGCGGCATTTTGCCTTCCTGTTTTTGCTCACCCAG
AAACGCTGGTGAAAGTAAAAGATGCTGAAGATCAGTTGGGTGCACGAGTGGGTTACATCGAACTGGATCT
CAACAGCGGTAAGATCCTTGAGAGTTTTCGCCCCGAAGAACGTTTTCCAATGATGAGCACTTTTAAAGTT
CTGCTATGTGGCGCGGTATTATCCCGTATTGACGCCGGGCAAGAGCAACTCGGTCGCCGCATACACTATT
CTCAGAATGACTTGGTTGAGTACTCACCAGTCACAGAAAAGCATCTTACGGATGGCATGACAGTAAGAGA
ATTATGCAGTGCTGCCATAACCATGAGTGATAACACTGCGGCCAACTTACTTCTGACAACGATCGGAGGA
CCGAAGGAGCTAACCGCTTTTTTGCACAACATGGGGGATCATGTAACTCGCCTTGATCGTTGGGAACCGG
AGCTGAATGAAGCCATACCAAACGACGAGCGTGACACCACGATGCCTGTAGCAATGGCAACAACGTTGCG
CAAACTATTAACTGGCGAACTACTTACTCTAGCTTCCCGGCAACAATTAATAGACTGGATGGAGGCGGAT
AAAGTTGCAGGACCACTTCTGCGCTCGGCCCTTCCGGCTGGCTGGTTTATTGCTGATAAATCTGGAGCCG
GTGAGCGTGGGTCTCGCGGTATCATTGCAGCACTGGGGCCAGATGGTAAGCCCTCCCGTATCGTAGTTAT
CTACACGACGGGGAGTCAGGCAACTATGGATGAACGAAATAGACAGATCGCTGAGATAGGTGCCTCACTG
ATTAAGCATTGGTAACTGTCAGACCAAGTTTACTCATATATACTTTAGATTGATTTAAAACTTCATTTTT
AATTTAAAAGGATCTAGGTGAAGATCCTTTTTGATAATCTCATGACCAAAATCCCTTAACGTGAGTTTTC
GTTCCACTGAGCGTCAGACCCCGTAG
Features (pLannotate 1.2.2; 13 found; start..end, strand, type, name):
     20..608     +  rep_origin     ori: high-copy-number ColE1/pMB1/pBR322/pUC origin of replication
    791..883     +  CDS            lacI (fragment): lac repressor; lacI; The lac repressor binds to the lac operator to inhibit transcription in E. coli. This inhibition can be relieved by adding lactose or isopropyl-β-D-thiogalactopyranoside (IPTG).
    896..917     +  protein_bind   CAP binding site: CAP binding activates transcription in the presence of cAMP. E. coli catabolite activator protein
    932..962     +  promoter       lac promoter: promoter for the E. coli lac operon
    970..986     +  protein_bind   lac operator: The lac repressor binds to the lac operator to inhibit transcription in E. coli. This inhibition can be relieved by adding lactose or isopropyl-β-D-thiogalactopyranoside (IPTG). lac repressor encoded by lacI
   2026..2733    +  CDS            mCherry: mCherry is a basic (constitutively fluorescent) red fluorescent protein published in 2004, derived from Discosoma sp.. It is reported to be a very rapidly-maturing monomer with low acid sensitivity.
   3127..3145    -  promoter       T7 promoter: promoter for bacteriophage T7 RNA polymerase
   3148..3305    +  CDS            lacZα (fragment): LacZα fragment of β-galactosidase; lacZ fragment
   3309..3737    +  rep_origin     f1 ori (sequence partly withheld): f1 bacteriophage origin of replication; arrow indicates direction of (+) strand synthesis
   3750..4049    +  CDS            tnpA (fragment): TN5P_ECOLX - Also known as tnp. Experimental evidence at protein level: Swiss-Prot protein existence level 1. Mediates transposition of transposon Tn5 by a 'cut and paste' mechanism. First, the monomeric transposase binds the 19 bp inverted DNA repeats flanking the transposon. Then, dimerization of the DNA- bound transposase creates a synaptic DNA complex. After nicking of the first DNA strand, excision of the transposon proceeds through a series of intermediates. The transposase then mediates the insertion of the transposon at a new site by strand transfer. The activity of the wild- type tran
   4081..4872    +  CDS            neo: KKA2_KLEPN - Also known as kan, nptII. Experimental evidence at protein level: Swiss-Prot protein existence level 1. Resistance to kanamycin, neomycin, paromomycin, ribostamycin, butirosin and gentamicin B. From Klebsiella pneumoniae.
   4876..4892    +  promoter       AmpR promoter (fragment): bla
   4893..5753    +  CDS            AmpR: β-lactamase; bla; confers resistance to ampicillin, carbenicillin, and related antibiotics
