[The description below was written by a language model from this plasmid's Addgene catalogue record and pLannotate feature annotations shown in this document.]
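Description:
pONSY-CoNMM:mCherry is an expression plasmid for the unicellular holozoan Capsaspora owczarzaki, a close unicellular relative of animals. Its pONSY backbone derives from the pCR2.1 cloning vector, into which the promoter and terminator regions of the endogenous Capsaspora elongation factor 1 alpha gene were introduced. In E. coli the plasmid is maintained at high copy through a ColE1/pUC-type origin and can be selected with ampicillin (β-lactamase) and kanamycin (the neo/nptII gene). The sequenced record of about 5.9 kb also retains typical pCR2.1 remnants: an f1 phage origin, a lac promoter/operator region with a CAP site, lacZα and lacI fragments, a T7 promoter, and a fragment of Tn5 transposase sequence upstream of neo. These are cloning-vector leftovers that play no stated role in Capsaspora expression. The record does not describe any selectable marker that functions in Capsaspora.

The payload is a 786 bp open reading frame in which a short N-myristoylation motif (NMM) from the Capsaspora Src2 gene is placed at the amino terminus of mCherry, a monomeric, rapidly maturing red fluorescent protein. The fusion was inserted by restriction cloning between the Capsaspora EF1α promoter and terminator. The automated annotation recognises only the mCherry coding region; the Capsaspora regulatory sequences and the NMM are not labelled, but presumably occupy the unannotated stretches flanking mCherry. Myristoylation of the N-terminal motif anchors the fluorescent protein to membranes, so that transfected cells show red labelling of the plasma membrane and filopodia. The plasmid is therefore used as a live-cell marker for visualising cell outline and filopodial morphology in transfected Capsaspora.
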