Addgene plasmid #111878: pONSY-CoNMM:mCherry
Purpose: This plasmid expresses mCherry fluorescent protein fused to an N-Myristoylation motif (NMM) from the endogenous Src2 gene (CAOG_06360). It can be used to visualize the membrane and filopodia.
Depositing lab: Inaki Ruiz-Trillo. Depositing organization: Agencia Estatal Consejo Superior de Investigaciones Científicas, M.P. Publication: Transfection of Capsaspora owczarzaki, a close unicellular relative of animals. Parra-Acero H, Ros-Rocher N, Perez-Posada A, Kozyczkowska A, Sanchez-Pons N, Nakata A, Suga H, Najle SR, Ruiz-Trillo I. Development. 2018 May 11. pii: dev.162107. doi: 10.1242/dev.162107. PubMed 29752387.
Backbone
  Vector backbone: pONSY
  Backbone size w/o insert (bp): 5127
  Modifications to backbone: Capsaspora expression vector (backbone) modified from the pCR2.1 vector. It bears the promoter and terminator regions from the endogenous Elongation Factor 1 alpha (EF1a) gene (CAOG_07807) cloned using Restriction Enzymes and Gibson Assembly strategies.
  Vector type: Capsaspora owczarzaki
Growth in bacteria
  Bacterial resistance: Ampicillin and Kanamycin, 100 & 50 μg/mL
  Growth temperature: 37°C
  Growth strain: DH5alpha
  Copy number: High Copy
Gene/Insert
  Gene/Insert name: Capsaspora N-Myristoylation motif (CoNMM) from the Src2 gene fused to mCherry
  Species: Capsaspora owczarzaki
  Insert size (bp): 786
  GenBank ID: CAOG_06360
  Promoter: Elongation Factor 1 alpha (EF1a) from Capsaspora
  Tag / fusion protein: mCherry (C terminal on insert)
  Cloning method: Restriction Enzyme; 5′ cloning site XmaI (not destroyed); 3′ cloning site EcoRV (destroyed during cloning)
  Sequencing primers: 5′ TATACCCGGGATGGGCTGCTCCAACTCTAAACCGCACGACCCGTCCGATTTCAAGGTTTCCCCTTCTGGCGTTGCGTCCAACAGCATGGTGAGCAAGGGCGAGGAG; 3′ TTACTTGTACAGCTCGTCCATG
Terms and licenses: Academic/Nonprofit Terms; Industry Terms: Not Available to Industry
How to cite: pONSY-CoNMM:mCherry was a gift from Inaki Ruiz-Trillo (Addgene plasmid # 111878 ; http://n2t.net/addgene:111878 ; RRID:Addgene_111878)
