>Addgene plasmid #111878 | pONSY-CoNMM:mCherry | depositor partial sequence | sequence record 210387 | Insert including Promoter-CoNMM-mCherry-terminator
AAATGCACAGTTAGCAACGACCGACAATCAGCAACCTCCAAACTCTCAGTTTTTTTCCCCCAATCGTTGT
CGATTTAGCTTTTGATGCTGCATTTTGAAATAGAACGACAACCGAATTTGGGAGAGAGCACTCTTTTACA
GGTTTGTGAAAAGAAAAAAAATCGAACGTGACTTGCTTCCATCTTCCTTCTCGAAGCCGATCTCGGCCCA
TCCCCGCTTGTCCCCTCCTCCCCTCCTCGCAATCCGCTAGACAGTGTCTCTGCACACTGGATTGCGGTGC
GCGGGCCATCCGATGCCCCTTTCCTCGGCCTGGAGATGGACGTGAAAGTGGAAAACGAAAAACGCGAAAC
AGAAACATGTGGTTCTTTTTTTTTTCTTTTTCTTTTTCGCCTTCGGGCTTTTCTCTCTCGCTTCCTCTTC
TCCGCTCTCTTCTTCGCGCTCTTTTGCCTCTTGCGTGAGATGCTCGTCTTGCAATCGTCTGCCACTGCTG
CGCTGTCACGATCGATCGCATCGGACAAGCCGTTTCTGTTTTGAAATTTAGAACGTTCTGGAAAACAACA
AAAAATTGCCTTTTTTTCACTTTTTTCTTTTTTCGTTTTTTTCCCTCTTCAACACTTCCTCCAACTGTCG
TTCTGCGTTTGTTCTTCGCTCTCGTCGTGCACACTCGGATTAGGATCCATTCATCCCCATCCCCTTGCGC
ATTGCCAAAAACGAGCGTCGAAACGCGAACGTCAGCGTGGGGTGTTGACGCCGAACCCCACGAGTGTTTT
TTTTTAAAATGCTGTTTCATCGTTTTCTTCCTTCTCCCCACGTGCAATCCTGATTTAAATAATTGTCGCT
TTTTGATTTGGAAATGCTCACTCTTCCATTTTTTTATTATTTAACACACACAGAACAACCTTCACAGGAT
CCCGGGATGGGCTGCTCCAACTCTAAACCGCACGACCCGTCCGATTTCAAGGTTTCCCCTTCTGGCGTTG
CGTCCAACAGCATGGTGAGCAAGGGCGAGGAGGACAACATGGCCATCATCAAGGAGTTCATGCGCTTCAA
GGTGCACATGGAGGGCTCCGTGAACGGCCACGAGTTCGAGATCGAGGGCGAGGGCGAGGGCCGCCCCTAC
GAGGGCACCCAGACCGCCAAGCTGAAGGTGACCAAGGGCGGCCCCCTGCCCTTCGCCTGGGACATCCTGT
CCCCTCAGTTCATGTACGGCTCCAAGGCCTACGTGAAGCACCCCGCCGACATCCCCGACTACTTGAAGCT
GTCCTTCCCCGAGGGCTTCAAGTGGGAGCGCGTGATGAACTTCGAGGACGGCGGCGTGGTGACCGTGACC
CAGGACTCCTCCCTGCAGGACGGCGAGTTCATCTACAAGGTGAAGCTGCGCGGCACCAACTTCCCCTCCG
ACGGCCCCGTAATGCAGAAGAAGACCATGGGCTGGGAGGCCTCCTCCGAGCGGATGTACCCCGAGGACGG
CGCCCTGAAGGGCGAGATCAAGCAGAGGCTGAAGCTGAAGGACGGCGGCCACTACGACGCCGAGGTCAAG
ACCACCTACAAGGCCAAGAAGCCCGTGCAGCTGCCCGGCGCCTACAACGTCAACATCAAGCTGGACATCA
CCTCCCACAACGAGGACTACACCATCGTGGAACAGTACGAGCGCGCCGAGGGCCGCCACTCCACCGGCGG
CATGGACGAGCTGTACAAGTAAATCTGAATTTTGTGTTTGCCAAGACACATTTGTTTATTTCAATCATTT
CTAAGACCAAAAAGGGATTTCATGATTTTTGTTGCTTGCATTGAAGTTTTTTTTGGTTGTCATTTTTTTT
GCGTTGGTTATGAGCGCAATATATTCCATTATGGCAAGAAACACGACGAGTTGTTTTTACAGTGGAGGGA
TGAGCAAGGAATGGGGAAATGGAGAACAAGTGGAATGAAATGGTTTGACTTTGTGCGGCGAAAGTGTTGC
CATTTTCAATCATGCTGCGCCTGGCACCTAGATGCGTGTGATTGCTCATTGCTAGTGCTGTTCTCACC
