>Addgene plasmid #111878 | pONSY-CoNMM:mCherry | depositor partial sequence | sequence record 210388 | Insert including CoNMM fused to mCherry
ATGGGCTGCTCCAACTCTAAACCGCACGACCCGTCCGATTTCAAGGTTTCCCCTTCTGGCGTTGCGTCCA
ACAGCATGGTGAGCAAGGGCGAGGAGGACAACATGGCCATCATCAAGGAGTTCATGCGCTTCAAGGTGCA
CATGGAGGGCTCCGTGAACGGCCACGAGTTCGAGATCGAGGGCGAGGGCGAGGGCCGCCCCTACGAGGGC
ACCCAGACCGCCAAGCTGAAGGTGACCAAGGGCGGCCCCCTGCCCTTCGCCTGGGACATCCTGTCCCCTC
AGTTCATGTACGGCTCCAAGGCCTACGTGAAGCACCCCGCCGACATCCCCGACTACTTGAAGCTGTCCTT
CCCCGAGGGCTTCAAGTGGGAGCGCGTGATGAACTTCGAGGACGGCGGCGTGGTGACCGTGACCCAGGAC
TCCTCCCTGCAGGACGGCGAGTTCATCTACAAGGTGAAGCTGCGCGGCACCAACTTCCCCTCCGACGGCC
CCGTAATGCAGAAGAAGACCATGGGCTGGGAGGCCTCCTCCGAGCGGATGTACCCCGAGGACGGCGCCCT
GAAGGGCGAGATCAAGCAGAGGCTGAAGCTGAAGGACGGCGGCCACTACGACGCCGAGGTCAAGACCACC
TACAAGGCCAAGAAGCCCGTGCAGCTGCCCGGCGCCTACAACGTCAACATCAAGCTGGACATCACCTCCC
ACAACGAGGACTACACCATCGTGGAACAGTACGAGCGCGCCGAGGGCCGCCACTCCACCGGCGGCATGGA
CGAGCTGTACAAGTAA
