>Addgene plasmid #111878 | pONSY-CoNMM:mCherry | depositor partial sequence | sequence record 210389 | Capsaspora N-Myristoylation motif from the Src1 gene (CoNMM)
ATGGGCTGCTCCAACTCTAAACCGCACGACCCGTCCGATTTCAAGGTTTCCCCTTCTGGCGTTGCGTCCA
ACAGC
